Addgene plasmid #64693: pLJSRSF7
Purpose: (Empty Backbone) His-MBP-Smt3-NpuDnaEN102-CBD
Depositing lab: Hideo Iwai. Depositing organization: University of Helsinki, Institute of Biotechnology. Publication: Tandem SUMO fusion vectors for improving soluble protein expression and purification. Guerrero F, Ciragan A, Iwai H. Protein Expr Purif. 2015 Aug 20. pii: S1046-5928(15)30039-5. doi: 10.1016/j.pep.2015.08.019. PubMed 26297996.
Backbone
  Vector backbone: pHYRSF53
  Backbone size (bp): 4540
  Vector type: Bacterial Expression
  Promoter: T7
  Tag / fusion protein: HisTag (N terminal on backbone); MBP (N terminal on insert); Smt3 (N terminal on insert); NpuDnaE-N102 (C terminal on backbone); CBD (C terminal on backbone)
Growth in bacteria
  Bacterial resistance: Kanamycin, 50 μg/mL
  Growth temperature: 37°C
  Growth strain: DH5alpha
  Copy number: High Copy
Gene/Insert
  Cloning method: Restriction Enzyme
  Sequencing primers: 5′ T7; 3′ T7 term
Terms and licenses: Academic/Nonprofit Terms; Industry Terms: Not Available to Industry
How to cite: pLJSRSF7 was a gift from Hideo Iwai (Addgene plasmid # 64693 ; http://n2t.net/addgene:64693 ; RRID:Addgene_64693)
