[The description below was written by a language model from this plasmid's Addgene catalogue record and pLannotate feature annotations shown in this document.]
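Description:
pLJSRSF7 is a bacterial expression vector built on the pHYRSF53 backbone and catalogued as an empty backbone for producing target proteins as tandem solubility-tag fusions in E. coli. It replicates from the RSF 1030 origin, which is compatible with other common origins and so allows co-maintenance with a second plasmid, and it is selected with kanamycin through an aminoglycoside phosphotransferase gene. Expression is driven by a T7 promoter followed by a lac operator, and the plasmid carries its own lacI gene, so transcription is repressed until IPTG induction in a host supplying T7 RNA polymerase. A T7 terminator closes the cassette.

The open reading frame encodes, in order, an N-terminal His tag, cytosolic maltose binding protein lacking its signal sequence, and yeast Smt3 (SUMO), followed by a GB1 domain fragment, an N-terminal DnaE split-intein fragment, and a chitin binding domain. The catalogue identifies the intein piece as NpuDnaE-N102; the automated annotation matched it to the Synechocystis DnaE homologue, which probably reflects sequence similarity rather than a different origin. GB1 is not mentioned in the catalogue fields; it occupies the position between Smt3 and the intein where a protein of interest would sit, and may be a placeholder, though the record does not say so. Short S-Tag, SET1, capTEV and TcR fragment calls look like vector remnants or partial matches.

MBP and Smt3 together are meant to improve solubility, with the His tag for purification and Smt3 as a site for removal of the N-terminal tags by a SUMO-specific protease. The N-intein fragment would allow protein trans-splicing with a partner carrying the complementary C-intein, and the CBD offers a chitin affinity handle.
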