Features (pLannotate 1.2.2; 20 found; start..end, strand, type, name):
      1..19      +  promoter       T7 promoter: promoter for bacteriophage T7 RNA polymerase
     20..44      +  protein_bind   lac operator: The lac repressor binds to the lac operator to inhibit transcription in E. coli. This inhibition can be relieved by adding lactose or isopropyl-β-D-thiogalactopyranoside (IPTG). lac repressor encoded by lacI
     99..115     +  CDS            capTEV™ (fragment): composite tag for in vivo biotinylation, TEV protease cleavage, and 6xHis tagging
    120..1217    +  CDS            MBP: maltose binding protein from E. coli; malE (mutated); This version of the gene does not encode a signal sequence, so MBP will remain in the cytosol.
   1233..1519    +  CDS            SUMO (fragment): cleavable ubiquitin-like protein tag; S. cerevisiae SMT3 (truncated)
   1533..1690    +  CDS            GB1 (fragment): B1 domain of Streptococcal protein G effective as a solubilizing fusion partner (Cheng and Patel, 2004)
   1701..2000    +  CDS            dnaE-N (fragment): DPO3A_SYNY3 - Experimental evidence at protein level: Swiss-Prot protein existence level 1. DNA polymerase III is a complex, multichain enzyme responsible for most of the replicative synthesis in bacteria. This DNA polymerase also exhibits 3' to 5' exonuclease activity. The alpha chain is the DNA polymerase (By similarity). From Synechocystis sp. (strain PCC 6803 / Kazusa).
   2019..2171    +  CDS            CBD: chitin binding domain from chitinase A1 (Watanabe et al., 1994); Bacillus circulans chiA
   2200..2241    +  CDS            S-Tag (fragment): affinity and epitope tag derived from pancreatic ribonuclease A
   2271..2288    +  CDS            SET1 (fragment): solubility-enhancement tag derived from T7 phage gene 10B
   2296..2343    +  terminator     T7 terminator: transcription terminator for bacteriophage T7 RNA polymerase
   2507..2564    +  promoter       AmpR promoter (fragment): bla
   2573..3388    -  CDS            KanR: aminoglycoside phosphotransferase; aph(3')-Ia; confers resistance to kanamycin in bacteria or G418 (Geneticin®) in eukaryotes
   3389..3480    -  promoter       AmpR promoter: bla
   3496..4245    -  rep_origin     RSF ori: Plasmids containing the RSF 1030 origin of replication can be propagated in E. coli cells that contain additional plasmids with compatible origins.
   4328..4392    -  CDS            TcR (fragment): tetracycline efflux protein; tet; confers resistance to tetracycline
   4407..4428    -  protein_bind   CAP binding site: CAP binding activates transcription in the presence of cAMP. E. coli catabolite activator protein
   4441..5523    -  CDS            lacI: lac repressor; lacI; The lac repressor binds to the lac operator to inhibit transcription in E. coli. This inhibition can be relieved by adding lactose or isopropyl-β-D-thiogalactopyranoside (IPTG).
   5524..5601    -  promoter       lacI promoter: lacI
   5609..5644    -  CDS            TcR (fragment): tetracycline efflux protein; tet; confers resistance to tetracycline
>Addgene plasmid #64693 | pLJSRSF7 | depositor full sequence | sequence record 121056 | pLJSRSF7 sequence 5646 bps
TAATACGACTCACTATAGGGGAATTGTGAGCGGATAACAATTCCCCTGTAGAAATAATTTTGTTTACTTT
AATAAGGAGATATACCATGGGCAGCAGCCATCATCATCATCATCACGGCAAAATCGAAGAAGGTAAACTG
GTAATCTGGATTAACGGCGATAAAGGCTATAACGGTCTCGCTGAAGTCGGTAAGAAATTCGAGAAAGATA
CCGGAATTAAAGTCACCGTTGAGCATCCGGATAAACTGGAAGAGAAATTCCCACAGGTTGCGGCAACTGG
CGATGGCCCTGACATTATCTTCTGGGCACACGACCGCTTTGGTGGCTACGCTCAATCTGGCCTGTTGGCT
GAAATCACCCCGGACAAAGCGTTCCAGGACAAGCTGTATCCGTTTACCTGGGATGCCGTACGTTACAACG
GCAAGCTGATTGCTTACCCGATCGCTGTTGAAGCGTTATCGCTGATTTATAACAAAGATCTGCTGCCGAA
CCCGCCAAAAACCTGGGAAGAGATCCCGGCGCTGGATAAAGAACTGAAAGCGAAAGGTAAGAGCGCGCTG
ATGTTCAACCTGCAAGAACCGTACTTCACCTGGCCGCTGATTGCTGCTGACGGGGGTTATGCGTTCAAGT
ATGAAAACGGCAAGTACGACATTAAAGACGTGGGCGTGGATAACGCTGGCGCGAAAGCGGGTCTGACCTT
CCTGGTTGACCTGATTAAAAACAAACACATGAATGCAGACACCGATTACTCCATCGCAGAAGCTGCCTTT
AATAAAGGCGAAACAGCGATGACCATCAACGGCCCGTGGGCATGGTCCAACATCGACACCAGCAAAGTGA
ATTATGGTGTAACGGTACTGCCGACCTTCAAGGGTCAACCATCCAAACCGTTCGTTGGCGTGCTGAGCGC
AGGTATTAACGCCGCCAGTCCGAACAAAGAGCTGGCAAAAGAGTTCCTCGAAAACTATCTGCTGACTGAT
GAAGGTCTGGAAGCGGTTAATAAAGACAAACCGCTGGGTGCCGTAGCGCTGAAGTCTTACGAGGAAGAGT
TGGCGAAAGATCCACGTATTGCCGCCACTATGGAAAACGCCCAGAAAGGTGAAATCATGCCGAACATCCC
GCAGATGTCCGCTTTCTGGTATGCCGTGCGTACTGCGGTGATCAACGCCGCCAGCGGTCGTCAGACTGTC
GATGAAGCCCTGAAAGACGCGCAGACTAATTCGGGTACTAGTGACTCAGAAGTCAATCAAGAAGCTAAGC
CAGAGGTCAAGCCAGAAGTCAAGCCTGAGACTCACATCAATTTAAAGGTGTCCGATGGATCTTCAGAAAT
CTTCTTTAAGATCAAAAAGACCACTCCTTTAAGAAGGCTGATGGAAGCGTTCGCTAAAAGACAGGGTAAG
GAAATGGACTCCTTAAGATTCTTGTACGACGGTATTAGAATTCAAGCTGATCAGACCCCTGAAGATTTGG
ACATGGAGGATAACGATATTATTGAGACTCACAGAGAACAGATTGGTGGATCCCATATGCAGTACAAACT
TATCCTGAACGGTAAAACCCTGAAAGGTGAAACCACCACCGAAGCTGTTGACGCTGCTACCGCGGAAAAA
GTTTTCAAACAGTACGCTAACGACAACGGTGTTGACGGTGAATGGACCTACGACGACGCTACCAAAACCT
ACACCGTAACGGAAGGATCCTGTTTAAGCTATGAAACGGAAATATTGACAGTAGAATATGGATTATTACC
GATTGGTAAAATTGTAGAAAAGCGCATCGAATGTACTGTTTATAGCGTTGATAATAATGGAAATATTTAT
ACACAACCTGTAGCACAATGGCACGATCGCGGAGAACAAGAGGTGTTTGAGTATTGTTTGGAAGATGGTT
CATTGATTCGGGCAACAAAAGACCATAAGTTTATGACTGTTGATGGTCAAATGTTGCCAATTGATGAAAT
ATTTGAACGTGAATTGGATTTGATGCGGGTTGATAATTTGCCGAACGAATTCGGTACCACAAATCCTGGT
GTATCCGCTTGGCAGGTCAACACAGCTTATACTGCGGGACAATTGGTCACATATAACGGCAAGACGTATA
AATGTTTGCAGCCCCACACCTCCTTGGCAGGATGGGAACCATCCAACGTTCCTGCCTTGTGGCAGCTTCA
ATAAGCTTGCGGCCGCACTCGAGTCTGGTAAAGAAACCGCTGCTGCGAAATTTGAACGCCAGCACATGGA
CTCGTCTACTAGCGCAGCTTAATTAACCTAGGCTGCTGCCACCGCTGAGCAATAACTAGCATAACCCCTT
GGGGCCTCTAAACGGGTCTTGAGGGGTTTTTTGCTGAAACCTCAGGCATTTGAGAAGCACACGGTCACAC
TGCTTCCGGTAGTCAATAAACCGGTAAACCAGCAATAGACATAAGCGGCTATTTAACGACCCTGCCCTGA
ACCGACGACAAGCTGACGACCGGGTCTCCGCAAGTGGCACTTTTCGGGGAAATGTGCGCGGAACCCCTAT
TTGTTTATTTTTCTAAATACATTCAAATATGTATCCGCTCATGAATTAATTCTTAGAAAAACTCATCGAG
CATCAAATGAAACTGCAATTTATTCATATCAGGATTATCAATACCATATTTTTGAAAAAGCCGTTTCTGT
AATGAAGGAGAAAACTCACCGAGGCAGTTCCATAGGATGGCAAGATCCTGGTATCGGTCTGCGATTCCGA
CTCGTCCAACATCAATACAACCTATTAATTTCCCCTCGTCAAAAATAAGGTTATCAAGTGAGAAATCACC
ATGAGTGACGACTGAATCCGGTGAGAATGGCAAAAGTTTATGCATTTCTTTCCAGACTTGTTCAACAGGC
CAGCCATTACGCTCGTCATCAAAATCACTCGCATCAACCAAACCGTTATTCATTCGTGATTGCGCCTGAG
CGAGACGAAATACGCGGTCGCTGTTAAAAGGACAATTACAAACAGGAATCGAATGCAACCGGCGCAGGAA
CACTGCCAGCGCATCAACAATATTTTCACCTGAATCAGGATATTCTTCTAATACCTGGAATGCTGTTTTC
CCGGGGATCGCAGTGGTGAGTAACCATGCATCATCAGGAGTACGGATAAAATGCTTGATGGTCGGAAGAG
GCATAAATTCCGTCAGCCAGTTTAGTCTGACCATCTCATCTGTAACATCATTGGCAACGCTACCTTTGCC
ATGTTTCAGAAACAACTCTGGCGCATCGGGCTTCCCATACAATCGATAGATTGTCGCACCTGATTGCCCG
ACATTATCGCGAGCCCATTTATACCCATATAAATCAGCATCCATGTTGGAATTTAATCGCGGCCTAGAGC
AAGACGTTTCCCGTTGAATATGGCTCATACTCTTCCTTTTTCAATATTATTGAAGCATTTATCAGGGTTA
TTGTCTCATGAGCGGATACATATTTGAATGTATTTAGAAAAATAAACAAATAGGCATGCAGCGCTCTTCC
GCTTCCTCGCTCACTGACTCGCTACGCTCGGTCGTTCGACTGCGGCGAGCGGTGTCAGCTCACTCAAAAG
CGGTAATACGGTTATCCACAGAATCAGGGGATAAAGCCGGAAAGAACATGTGAGCAAAAAGCAAAGCACC
GGAAGAAGCCAACGCCGCAGGCGTTTTTCCATAGGCTCCGCCCCCCTGACGAGCATCACAAAAATCGACG
CTCAAGCCAGAGGTGGCGAAACCCGACAGGACTATAAAGATACCAGGCGTTTCCCCCTGGAAGCTCCCTC
GTGCGCTCTCCTGTTCCGACCCTGCCGCTTACCGGATACCTGTCCGCCTTTCTCCCTTCGGGAAGCGTGG
CGCTTTCTCATAGCTCACGCTGTTGGTATCTCAGTTCGGTGTAGGTCGTTCGCTCCAAGCTGGGCTGTGT
GCACGAACCCCCCGTTCAGCCCGACCGCTGCGCCTTATCCGGTAACTATCGTCTTGAGTCCAACCCGGTA
AGACACGACTTATCGCCACTGGCAGCAGCCATTGGTAACTGATTTAGAGGACTTTGTCTTGAAGTTATGC
ACCTGTTAAGGCTAAACTGAAAGAACAGATTTTGGTGAGTGCGGTCCTCCAACCCACTTACCTTGGTTCA
AAGAGTTGGTAGCTCAGCGAACCTTGAGAAAACCACCGTTGGTAGCGGTGGTTTTTCTTTATTTATGAGA
TGATGAATCAATCGGTCTATCAAGTCAACGAACAGCTATTCCGTTACTCTAGATTTCAGTGCAATTTATC
TCTTCAAATGTAGCACCTGAAGTCAGCCCCATACGATATAAGTTGTAATTCTCATGTTAGTCATGCCCCG
CGCCCACCGGAAGGAGCTGACTGGGTTGAAGGCTCTCAAGGGCATCGGTCGAGATCCCGGTGCCTAATGA
GTGAGCTAACTTACATTAATTGCGTTGCGCTCACTGCCCGCTTTCCAGTCGGGAAACCTGTCGTGCCAGC
TGCATTAATGAATCGGCCAACGCGCGGGGAGAGGCGGTTTGCGTATTGGGCGCCAGGGTGGTTTTTCTTT
TCACCAGTGAGACGGGCAACAGCTGATTGCCCTTCACCGCCTGGCCCTGAGAGAGTTGCAGCAAGCGGTC
CACGCTGGTTTGCCCCAGCAGGCGAAAATCCTGTTTGATGGTGGTTAACGGCGGGATATAACATGAGCTG
TCTTCGGTATCGTCGTATCCCACTACCGAGATGTCCGCACCAACGCGCAGCCCGGACTCGGTAATGGCGC
GCATTGCGCCCAGCGCCATCTGATCGTTGGCAACCAGCATCGCAGTGGGAACGATGCCCTCATTCAGCAT
TTGCATGGTTTGTTGAAAACCGGACATGGCACTCCAGTCGCCTTCCCGTTCCGCTATCGGCTGAATTTGA
TTGCGAGTGAGATATTTATGCCAGCCAGCCAGACGCAGACGCGCCGAGACAGAACTTAATGGGCCCGCTA
ACAGCGCGATTTGCTGGTGACCCAATGCGACCAGATGCTCCACGCCCAGTCGCGTACCGTCTTCATGGGA
GAAAATAATACTGTTGATGGGTGTCTGGTCAGAGACATCAAGAAATAACGCCGGAACATTAGTGCAGGCA
GCTTCCACAGCAATGGCATCCTGGTCATCCAGCGGATAGTTAATGATCAGCCCACTGACGCGTTGCGCGA
GAAGATTGTGCACCGCCGCTTTACAGGCTTCGACGCCGCTTCGTTCTACCATCGACACCACCACGCTGGC
ACCCAGTTGATCGGCGCGAGATTTAATCGCCGCGACAATTTGCGACGGCGCGTGCAGGGCCAGACTGGAG
GTGGCAACGCCAATCAGCAACGACTGTTTGCCCGCCAGTTGTTGTGCCACGCGGTTGGGAATGTAATTCA
GCTCCGCCATCGCCGCTTCCACTTTTTCCCGCGTTTTCGCAGAAACGTGGCTGGCCTGGTTCACCACGCG
GGAAACGGTCTGATAAGAGACACCGGCATACTCTGCGACATCGTATAACGTTACTGGTTTCACATTCACC
ACCCTGAATTGACTCTCTTCCGGGCGCTATCATGCCATACCGCGAAAGGTTTTGCGCCATTCGATGGTGT
CCGGGATCTCGACGCTCTCCCTTATGCGACTCCTGCATTAGGAAAT
