>Addgene plasmid #64693 | pLJSRSF7 | addgene partial sequence | sequence record 121054 | T7 5'-TAATACGACTCACTATAGGG-3'
TTTTGTTTACTTTAATAAGGAGATATACCATGGGCAGCAGCCATCATCATCATCATCACGGCAAAATCGA
AGAAGGTAAACTGGTAATCTGGATTAACGGCGATAAAGGCTATAACGGTCTCGCTGAAGTCGGTAAGAAA
TTCGAGAAAGATACCGGAATTAAAGTCACCGTTGAGCATCCGGATAAACTGGAAGAGAAATTCCCACAGG
TTGCGGCAACTGGCGATGGCCCTGACATTATCTTCTGGGCACACGACCGCTTTGGTGGCTACGCTCAATC
TGGCCTGTTGGCTGAAATCACCCCGGACAAAGCGTTCCAGGACAAGCTGTATCCGTTTACCTGGGATGCC
GTACGTTACAACGGCAAGCTGATTGCTTACCCGATCGCTGTTGAAGCGTTATCGCTGATTTATAACAAAG
ATCTGCTGCCGAACCCGCCAAAAACCTGGGAAGAGATCCCGGCGCTGGATAAAGAACTGAAAGCGAAAGG
TAAGAGCGCGCTGATGTTCAACCTGCAAGAACCGTACTTCACCTGGCCGCTGATTGCTGCTGACGGGGGT
TATGCGTTCAAGTATGAAAACGGCAAGTACGACATTAAAGACGTGGGCGTGGATAACGCTGGCGCGAAAG
CGGGTCTGACCTTCCTGGTTGACCTGATTAAAAACAAACACATGAATGCAGACACCGATTACTCCATCGC
AGAAGCTGCCTTTAATAAAGGCGAAACAGCGATGACCATCAACGGCCCGTGGGCATGGTCCAACATCGAC
ACCAGCAAAGTGAATTATGGTGTAAC
