>Addgene plasmid #64693 | pLJSRSF7 | addgene partial sequence | sequence record 121055 | T7term 5'-GCTAGTTATTGCTCAGCGG-3'
TAGTAGACGAGTCCATGTGCTGGCGTTCAAATTTCGCAGCAGCGGTTTCTTTACCAGACTCGAGTGCGGC
CGCAAGCTTATTGAAGCTGCCACAAGGCAGGAACGTTGGATGGTTCCCATCCTGCCAAGGAGGTGTGGGG
CTGCAAACATTTATACGTCTTGCCGTTATATGTGACCAATTGTCCCGCAGTATAAGCTGTGTTGACCTGC
CAAGCGGATACACCAGGATTTGTGGTACCGAATTCGTTCGGCAAATTATCAACCCGCATCAAATCCAATT
CACGTTCAAATATTTCATCAATTGGCAACATTTGACCATCAACAGTCATAAACTTATGGTCTTTTGTTGC
CCGAATCAATGAACCATCTTCCAAACAATACTCAAACACCTCTTGTTCTCCGCGATCGTGCCATTGTGCT
ACAGGTTGTGTATAAATATTTCCATTATTATCAACGCTATAAACAGTACATTCGATGCGCTTTTCTACAA
TTTTACCAATCGGTAATAATCCATATTCTACTGTCAATATTTCCGTTTCATAGCTTAAACAGGATCCTTC
CGTTACGGTGTAGGTTTTGGTAGCGTCGTCGTAGGTCCATTCACCGTCAACACCGTTGTCGTTAGCGTAC
TGTTTGAAAACTTTTTCCGCGGTAGCAGCGTCAACAGCTTCGGTGGTGGTTTCACCTTTCAGGGTTTTAC
CGTTCAGGATAAGTTTGTACTGCATATGGGATCCACCAATCTGTTCTCTGTGAGTCTCAATAATATCGTT
ATCCTCCATGTCCAAATCTTCAGGGGTCTGATCAGCTTGAATTCTAATACCGTCGTACAAGAATCTTAAG
GAGTCCATTTCCTTACCCTGTCTTTTAGCGAACGC
